>Addgene plasmid #216717 | T7-LacO-Halo-RGD-PILATeS (200nM, Force Inert) | addgene full sequence | sequence record 428948 | Addgene NGS Result
CTGGCTGGCTGGCATAAATATCTCACTCGCAATCAAATTCAGCCGATAGCGGAACGGGAAGGCGACTGGA
GTGCCATGTCCGGTTTTCAACAAACCATGCAAATGCTGAATGAGGGCATCGTTCCCACTGCGATGCTGGT
TGCCAACGATCAGATGGCGCTGGGCGCAATGCGCGCCATTACCGAGTCCGGGCTGCGCGTTGGTGCGGAT
ATCTCGGTAGTGGGATACGACGATACCGAAGATAGCTCATGTTATATCCCGCCGTTAACCACCATCAAAC
AGGATTTTCGCCTGCTGGGGCAAACCAGCGTGGACCGCTTGCTGCAACTCTCTCAGGGCCAGGCGGTGAA
GGGCAATCAGCTGTTGCCAGTCTCACTGGTGAAAAGAAAAACCACCCTGGCGCCCAATACGCAAACCGCC
TCTCCCCGCGCGTTGGCCGATTCATTAATGCAGCTGGCACGACAGGTTTCCCGACTGGAAAGCGGGCAGT
GACTCATGACCAAAATCCCTTAACGTGAGTTACGCGCGCGTCGTTCCACTGAGCGTCAGACCCCGTAGAA
AAGATCAAAGGATCTTCTTGAGATCCTTTTTTTCTGCGCGTAATCTGCTGCTTGCAAACAAAAAAACCAC
CGCTACCAGCGGTGGTTTGTTTGCCGGATCAAGAGCTACCAACTCTTTTTCCGAAGGTAACTGGCTTCAG
CAGAGCGCAGATACCAAATACTGTTCTTCTAGTGTAGCCGTAGTTAGCCCACCACTTCAAGAACTCTGTA
GCACCGCCTACATACCTCGCTCTGCTAATCCTGTTACCAGTGGCTGCTGCCAGTGGCGATAAGTCGTGTC
TTACCGGGTTGGACTCAAGACGATAGTTACCGGATAAGGCGCAGCGGTCGGGCTGAACGGGGGGTTCGTG
CACACAGCCCAGCTTGGAGCGAACGACCTACACCGAACTGAGATACCTACAGCGTGAGCTATGAGAAAGC
GCCACGCTTCCCGAAGGGAGAAAGGCGGACAGGTATCCGGTAAGCGGCAGGGTCGGAACAGGAGAGCGCA
CGAGGGAGCTTCCAGGGGGAAACGCCTGGTATCTTTATAGTCCTGTCGGGTTTCGCCACCTCTGACTTGA
GCGTCGATTTTTGTGATGCTCGTCAGGGGGGCGGAGCCTATGGAAAAACGCCAGCAACGCGGCCTTTTTA
CGGTTCCTGGCCTTTTGCTGGCCTTTTGCTCACATGTTCTTTCCTGCGTTATCCCCTGATTCTGTGGATA
ACCGTATTACCGCCTTTGAGTGAGCTGATACCGCTCGCCGCAGCCGAACGACCGAGCGCAGCGAGTCAGT
GAGCGAGGAAGCGGAAGGCGAGAGTAGGGAACTGCCAGGCATCAAACTAAGCAGAAGGCCCCTGACGGAT
GGCCTTTTTGCGTTTCTACAAACTCTTTCTGTGTTGTAAAACGACGGCCAGTCTTAAGCTCGGGCCCCCT
GGGCGGTTCTGATAACGAGTAATCGTTAATCCGCAAATAACGTAAAAACCCGCTTCGGCGGGTTTTTTTA
TGGGGGGAGTTTAGGGAAAGAGCATTTGTCAGAATATTTAAGGGCGCCTGTCACTTTGCTTGATATATGA
GAATTATTTAACCTTATAAATGAGAAAAAAGCAACGCACTTTAAATAAGATACGTTGCTTTTTCGATTGA
TGAACACCTATAATTAAACTATTCATCTATTATTTATGATTTTTTGTATATACAATATTTCTAGTTTGTT
AAAGAGAATTAAGAAAATAAATCTCGAAAATAATAAAGGGAAAATCAGTTTTTGATATCAAAATTATACA
TGTCAACGATAATACAAAATATAATACAAACTATAAGATGTTATCAGTATTTATTATCATTTAGAATAAA
TTTTGTGTCGCCCTTCCGCGAAATTAATACGACTCACTATAGGGGAATTGTGAGCGGATAACAATTCCCC
TCTAGAAATAATTTTGTTTAACTTTTAGGAGGTAAAACATATGGGCAGCGAAATTGGCACTGGTTTTCCG
TTTGATCCGCATTACGTTGAAGTTTTAGGCGAACGCATGCACTACGTAGACGTGGGTCCGCGTGACGGCA
CCCCGGTCCTGTTCCTGCACGGCAATCCAACCTCTAGCTATGTCTGGCGCAACATTATCCCGCACGTCGC
GCCGACGCACCGTAGTATTGCACCGGATCTGATCGGTATGGGTAAAAGCGATAAACCGGACCTGGGCTAT
TTCTTTGACGACCACGTTCGTTTTATGGATGCGTTCATTGAGGCCTTGGGTCTGGAAGAGGTGGTGTTGG
TTATCCATGACTGGGGTAGCGCTCTGGGCTTCCACTGGGCGAAGCGCAACCCGGAACGTGTGAAGGGCAT
CGCATTTATGGAGTTCATTCGCCCGATTCCGACCTGGGACGAGTGGCCGGAGTTCGCGCGTGAAACGTTC
CAGGCCTTTCGCACCACCGATGTCGGTCGTAAGCTGATTATTGACCAAAATGTTTTCATCGAGGGCACGT
TGCCGATGGGCGTTGTTCGTCCGCTGACCGAAGTCGAGATGGACCATTACCGTGAGCCGTTTTTGAATCC
GGTGGATCGTGAGCCGCTGTGGCGTTTCCCGAACGAGCTGCCGATCGCCGGTGAACCGGCGAACATCGTT
GCGCTGGTTGAAGAGTACATGGACTGGCTGCACCAGAGCCCGGTGCCGAAACTGCTGTTTTGGGGTACGC
CGGGTGTGCTGATCCCGCCTGCGGAAGCAGCCCGCCTGGCGAAATCCCTGCCGAACGCGAAGGCAGTGGA
TATTGGTCCAGGCCTGAATCTGCTGCAGGAAGATAACCCGGACCTGATTGGTAGCGAAATCGCGCGCTGG
CTGAGCACGTTGGAGATCAGCGGCGGTGCTGGCGAATTCACCGTCTATGCCGTCACCGGTCGTGGCGATT
CCCCGGCAAGCTCGGCGGCAGGTGGCGGTATGGAAACTCTGCATATTACCAAAACCATGAAAAACATTGA
AGTGCCGGAAACCAAAACCGCGAGCTTTGAATGCGAAGTGAGCCATTTTAACGTGCCGAGCATGTGGCTG
AAAAACGGCGTGGAAATTGAAATGAGCGAAAAATTTAAAATTGTGGTGCAGGGCAAACTGCATCAGCTGA
TTATTATGAACACCAGCACCGAAGATAGCGCGGAATATACCTTTGTGTGCGGCGTTACCGGCTATCGTCT
GTTTGAGAAAATTAGCAACGATCAGGTGAGCGCGACCCTGACCGTGACTTCCGAGAATCTGTACTTCGAG
CAAGGTCACCACCATCATCACCATTAAGGATCCCCCCCTAGCATAACCCCTTGGGGCCTCTAAACGGGTC
TTGAGGGGTTTTTTGCCCCTGAGACGCGTCAATCGAGTTCGTACCTAAGGGCGACACCCCCTAATTAGCC
CGGGCGAAAGGCCCAGTCTTTCGACTGAGCCTTTCGTTTTATTTGATGCCTGGCAGTTCCCTACTCTCGC
ATGGGGAGTCCCCACACTACCATCGGCGCTACGGCGTTTCACTTCTGAGTTCGGCATGGGGTCAGGTGGG
ACCACCGCGCTACTGCCGCCAGGCAAACAAGGGGTGTTATGAGCCATATTCAGGTATAAATGGGCTCGCG
ATAATGTTCAGAATTGGTTAATTGGTTGTAACACTGACCCCTATTTGTTTATTTTTCTAAATACATTCAA
ATATGTATCCGCTCATGAGACAATAACCCTGATAAATGCTTCAATAATATTGAAAAAGGAAGAATATGAG
TATTCAACATTTCCGTGTCGCCCTTATTCCCTTTTTTGCGGCATTTTGCCTTCCTGTTTTTGCTCACCCA
GAAACGCTGGTGAAAGTAAAAGATGCTGAAGATCAGTTGGGTGCACGAGTGGGTTACATCGAACTGGATC
TCAACAGCGGTAAGATCCTTGAGAGTTTTCGCCCCGAAGAACGTTTTCCAATGATGAGCACTTTTAAAGT
TCTGCTATGTGGCGCGGTATTATCCCGTATTGACGCCGGGCAAGAGCAACTCGGTCGCCGCATACACTAT
TCTCAGAATGACTTGGTTGAGTACTCACCAGTCACAGAAAAGCATCTTACGGATGGCATGACAGTAAGAG
AATTATGCAGTGCTGCCATAACCATGAGTGATAACACTGCGGCCAACTTACTTCTGACAACGATCGGAGG
ACCGAAGGAGCTAACCGCTTTTTTGCACAACATGGGGGATCATGTAACTCGCCTTGATCGTTGGGAACCG
GAGCTGAATGAAGCCATACCAAACGACGAGCGTGACACCACGATGCCTGTAGCGATGGCAACAACGTTGC
GCAAACTATTAACTGGCGAACTACTTACTCTAGCTTCCCGGCAACAATTAATAGACTGGATGGAGGCGGA
TAAAGTTGCAGGACCACTTCTGCGCTCGGCCCTTCCGGCTGGCTGGTTTATTGCTGATAAATCCGGAGCC
GGTGAGCGTGGTTCTCGCGGTATCATCGCAGCGCTGGGGCCAGATGGTAAGCCCTCCCGTATCGTAGTTA
TCTACACGACGGGGAGTCAGGCAACTATGGATGAACGAAATAGACAGATCGCTGAGATAGGTGCCTCACT
GATTAAGCATTGGTAAGCGGCGCGCCATCGAATGGCGCAAAACCTTTCGCGGTATGGCATGATAGCGCCC
GGAAGAGAGTCAATTCAGGGTGGTGAATATGAAACCAGTAACGTTATACGATGTCGCAGAGTATGCCGGT
GTCTCTTATCAGACCGTTTCCCGCGTGGTGAACCAGGCCAGCCACGTTTCTGCGAAAACGCGGGAAAAAG
TGGAAGCGGCGATGGCGGAGCTGAATTACATTCCCAACCGCGTGGCACAACAACTGGCGGGCAAACAGTC
GTTGCTGATTGGCGTTGCCACCTCCAGTCTGGCCCTGCACGCGCCGTCGCAAATTGTCGCGGCGATTAAA
TCTCGCGCCGATCAACTGGGTGCCAGCGTGGTGGTGTCGATGGTAGAACGAAGCGGCGTCGAAGCCTGTA
AAGCGGCGGTGCACAATCTTCTCGCGCAACGCGTCAGTGGGCTGATCATTAACTATCCGCTGGATGACCA
GGATGCCATTGCTGTGGAAGCTGCCTGCACTAATGTTCCGGCGTTATTTCTTGATGTCTCTGACCAGACA
CCCATCAACAGTATTATTTTCTCCCATGAGGACGGTACGCGACTGGGCGTGGAGCATCTGGTCGCATTGG
GTCACCAGCAAATCGCGCTGTTAGCGGGCCCATTAAGTTCTGTCTCGGCGCGTCTGCGT
Features (pLannotate 1.2.2; 14 found; start..end, strand, type, name):
    578..1166    +  rep_origin     ori: high-copy-number ColE1/pMB1/pBR322/pUC origin of replication
   1391..1408    +  terminator     rrnB T2 terminator (fragment): transcription terminator T2 from the E. coli rrnB gene
   1433..1452    -  CDS            lacZα (fragment): LacZα fragment of β-galactosidase; lacZ fragment
   1915..1933    +  promoter       T7 promoter: promoter for bacteriophage T7 RNA polymerase
   1934..1958    +  protein_bind   lac operator: The lac repressor binds to the lac operator to inhibit transcription in E. coli. This inhibition can be relieved by adding lactose or isopropyl-β-D-thiogalactopyranoside (IPTG). lac repressor encoded by lacI
   2007..2882    +  CDS            dhaA: DHAA_PSEPV - Experimental evidence at protein level: Swiss-Prot protein existence level 1. Catalyzes hydrolytic cleavage of carbon-halogen bonds in halogenated aliphatic compounds, leading to the formation of the corresponding primary alcohols, halide ions and protons. Has a broad substrate specificity, as it is able to dehalogenate mono- and di- chlorinated and brominated alkanes (up to at least C10), and the two isomers of 1,3-dichloropropene to 3-chloroallyl alcohol; the highest activity was found with 1,2-dibromoethane, while no activity was observed with the analog 1,2-dichloroethane. Fro
   3328..3375    +  terminator     T7 terminator: transcription terminator for bacteriophage T7 RNA polymerase
   3435..3475    -  terminator     rrnB T1 terminator (fragment): transcription terminator T1 from the E. coli rrnB gene
   3477..3592    -  ncRNA          5S rRNA: Accession: RF00001 - 5S ribosomal RNA
   3623..3647    +  CDS            KanR (fragment): aminoglycoside phosphotransferase; aph(3')-Ia; confers resistance to kanamycin
   3677..3773    +  promoter       AmpR promoter (fragment): bla
   3776..4636    +  CDS            AmpR: β-lactamase; bla; confers resistance to ampicillin, carbenicillin, and related antibiotics
   4645..4718    +  promoter       lacI promoter (fragment): lacI
   4719..489     +  CDS            lacI (across the origin): LACI_ECOLI - Experimental evidence at protein level: Swiss-Prot protein existence level 1. Repressor of the lactose operon. Binds allolactose as an inducer. From Escherichia coli (strain K12).
