[The description below was written by a language model from this plasmid's Addgene catalogue record and pLannotate feature annotations shown in this document.]
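Description:
T7-LacO-Halo-RGD-PILATeS (200nM, Force Inert) is a bacterial expression plasmid of about 5.3 kb built on the ATUM pJ414 backbone. It replicates at high copy from a ColE1/pUC-type origin and is selected with ampicillin through a β-lactamase (AmpR) gene under its own promoter. The plasmid also carries lacI with its promoter. The repressor binds the lac operator placed immediately downstream of the T7 promoter, keeping expression off until IPTG or lactose is added in a host that supplies T7 RNA polymerase. A T7 terminator closes the expression cassette. Short rrnB terminator fragments, a 5S rRNA segment, and small lacZα and KanR fragments are also annotated; these appear to be backbone remnants rather than functional elements.

The roughly 1.3 kb synthetic insert encodes a fusion protein that begins with HaloTag. The feature table labels this region dhaA, the haloalkane dehalogenase from which HaloTag is derived, and the tag allows covalent attachment to chloroalkane ligands. It is followed by an RGD element, the PILATeS module and a C-terminal 6xHis tag for affinity purification. The region between the HaloTag coding sequence and the T7 terminator is not annotated, so the arrangement of the RGD and PILATeS parts cannot be read from the table.

According to the record, PILATeS is a split-luciferase molecular tension sensor giving a bioluminescent readout of mechanical force. This version carries a BiT peptide tag with 200 nM affinity for LgBiT. It is the force-inert variant and serves as a control alongside force-responsive sensors, but the record does not state how it was made insensitive to force. The plasmid is used to produce the recombinant control protein in bacteria.
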