Addgene plasmid #216717: T7-LacO-Halo-RGD-PILATeS (200nM, Force Inert)
Purpose: Expresses HaloTag-RGD-PILATeS Force Inert Control with 200 nM BiT tag in bacteria
Depositing lab: Alex Dunn. Depositing organization: Stanford University. Publication: Split Luciferase Molecular Tension Sensors for Bioluminescent Readout of Mechanical Forces in Biological Systems. Zhong BL, Elliot JM, Wang P, Li H, Hall RN, Wang B, Prakash M, Dunn AR. ACS Sens. 2024 Jul 26;9(7):3489-3495. doi: 10.1021/acssensors.3c02664. Epub 2024 Jul 7. PubMed 38973210.
Backbone
  Vector backbone: pJ414
  Backbone manufacturer: ATUM
  Backbone size w/o insert (bp): 4000
  Total vector size (bp): 5300
  Vector type: Bacterial Expression
Growth in bacteria
  Bacterial resistance: Ampicillin, 100 μg/mL
  Growth temperature: 37°C
  Growth strain: DH5alpha
  Copy number: High Copy
Gene/Insert
  Gene/Insert name: HaloTag-RGD-PILATeS
  Species: Synthetic
  Insert size (bp): 1300
  Tag / fusion protein: HaloTag (N terminal on backbone); 6xHis (C terminal on backbone)
Terms and licenses: Academic/Nonprofit Terms; Industry Terms: Not Available to Industry
Depositor comments: This PILATeS module contains BiT tag with 200 nM affinity for LgBiT
How to cite: T7-LacO-Halo-RGD-PILATeS (200nM, Force Inert) was a gift from Alex Dunn (Addgene plasmid # 216717 ; http://n2t.net/addgene:216717 ; RRID:Addgene_216717)
